Addgene plasmid #194025: RcSxph F561A
Purpose: Protein expression and characterization
Depositing lab: Dan Minor. Depositing organization: University of California, San Francisco (UCSF). Publication: Definition of a saxitoxin (STX) binding code enables discovery and characterization of the anuran saxiphilin family. Chen Z, Zakrzewska S, Hajare HS, Alvarez-Buylla A, Abderemane-Ali F, Bogan M, Ramirez D, O'Connell LA, Du Bois J, Minor DL Jr. Proc Natl Acad Sci U S A. 2022 Nov;119(44):e2210114119. doi: 10.1073/pnas.2210114119. Epub 2022 Oct 24. PubMed 36279441.
Backbone
  Vector backbone: pFastBac1
  Backbone manufacturer: Invitrogen
  Vector type: Insect Expression
Growth in bacteria
  Bacterial resistance: Ampicillin, 100 μg/mL
  Growth temperature: 37°C
  Growth strain: DH5alpha
  Copy number: High Copy
Gene/Insert
  Gene/Insert name: Rana catesbeiana Saxiphilin
  Species: Rana catesbeiana
  Mutation: F561A
  GenBank ID: U05246.1
  Promoter: Polyhedrin
  Tag / fusion protein: mEGFP, (C terminal on insert); His10 (C terminal on insert)
  Cloning method: Gibson Cloning
  Sequencing primers: 5′ Polyhedrin forward; 3′ GFP reverse
Terms and licenses: Academic/Nonprofit Terms; Industry Terms: Not Available to Industry
Depositor comments: Mutation numbering scheme is based on the predicted signal peptide (SP) cleavage site and does not include SP. Relative to U05246.1, RcSxph contains an additional M following signal peptide.
How to cite: RcSxph F561A was a gift from Dan Minor (Addgene plasmid # 194025 ; http://n2t.net/addgene:194025 ; RRID:Addgene_194025)
