[The description below was written by a language model from this plasmid's Addgene catalogue record and pLannotate feature annotations shown in this document.]
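Description:
RcSxph F561A is a baculovirus donor plasmid built on the pFastBac1 backbone for insect-cell expression of a point mutant of saxiphilin, the saxitoxin-binding protein of the American bullfrog (Rana catesbeiana, also Lithobates catesbeianus). In E. coli it is maintained as a high-copy plasmid through a ColE1/pUC-type origin and selected with ampicillin via the β-lactamase gene; an f1 origin is also present. The expression cassette, together with a gentamicin acetyltransferase gene driven by the integron Pc promoter, lies between the Tn7L and Tn7R ends of a mini-Tn7 element. This is the arrangement that lets the cassette be transposed into a baculovirus shuttle genome (bacmid) in a suitable E. coli host. The resulting recombinant bacmid is then used to generate virus for infecting insect cells.

Within the transposable region, the strong, very late polyhedrin promoter from Autographa californica drives the saxiphilin open reading frame, which is fused at its C terminus to monomeric EGFP and then a polyhistidine tag. The catalogue lists this tag as His10, while the automated annotation flags only a partial 6xHis match. An SV40 polyadenylation signal terminates the transcript. The insert carries the F561A substitution. According to the depositor, residue numbering starts after the predicted signal peptide cleavage site, and the construct has an extra methionine following the signal peptide relative to the reference GenBank entry.

The stated purpose is protein expression and characterization. The GFP fusion provides a fluorescent readout of the protein and the histidine tag allows affinity purification. The alanine substitution fits the associated study's aim of defining the residues that determine saxitoxin binding in the saxiphilin family.
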