Features (pLannotate 1.2.2; 17 found; start..end, strand, type, name):
    156..247     +  promoter       polyhedrin promoter: polh from Autographa californica; promoter for the baculovirus polyhedrin gene
    290..2824    +  CDS            SAX_LITCT: Experimental evidence at protein level: Swiss-Prot protein existence level 1. Binds specifically to the neurotoxin saxitoxin. Its physiological role may be to transport or sequester an endogenous organic molecule other than Fe(3+). It may participate in a detoxification mechanism for neutralizing a microbial toxin. From Lithobates catesbeianus (American bullfrog) (Rana catesbeiana).
   2873..3586    +  CDS            mEGFP: mEGFP is a basic (constitutively fluorescent) green fluorescent protein published in 2002, derived from Aequorea victoria. It has moderate acid sensitivity.
   3599..3615    +  CDS            6xHis (fragment): 6xHis affinity tag
   3658..3741    +  CDS            large T antigen (fragment): large T antigen from SV40 (simian virus 40)
   3764..3898    +  polyA_signal   SV40 poly(A) signal: SV40 polyadenylation signal
   3927..4092    -  mobile_element Tn7L: mini-Tn7 element (left end of the Tn7 transposon) Tn7
   4255..4271    +  CDS            lacZα (fragment): LacZα fragment of β-galactosidase; lacZ fragment
   4276..4730    +  rep_origin     f1 ori (sequence partly withheld): f1 bacteriophage origin of replication; arrow indicates direction of (+) strand synthesis
   4756..4860    +  promoter       AmpR promoter: bla
   4861..5721    +  CDS            AmpR: β-lactamase; bla; confers resistance to ampicillin, carbenicillin, and related antibiotics
   5892..6480    +  rep_origin     ori: high-copy-number ColE1/pMB1/pBR322/pUC origin of replication
   6666..6717    -  misc_feature   bom (fragment): basis of mobility region from pBR322
   6785..7009    -  mobile_element Tn7R: mini-Tn7 element (right end of the Tn7 transposon) Tn7
   7076..7609    -  CDS            GmR: gentamycin acetyltransferase; aacC1; confers resistance to gentamycin
   7779..7807    -  promoter       Pc promoter: intI1 (promoter lies within the coding sequence); class 1 integron promoter
   7785..129     -  CDS            YPR2_ECOLX (fragment) (across the origin): Protein predicted: Swiss-Prot protein existence level 4. From Escherichia coli.
>Addgene plasmid #194025 | RcSxph F561A | addgene full sequence | sequence record 390713 | Addgene NGS Result
GGAAGACCTCGGCCGTCGCGGCGCTTGCCGGTGGTGCTGACCCCGGATGAAGTGGTTCGCATCCTCGGTT
TTCTGGAAGGCGAGCATCGTTTGTTCGCCCAGGACTCTAGCTATAGTTCTAGTGGTTGGCTACGTATACT
CCGGAATATTAATAGATCATGGAGATAATTAAAATGATAACCATCTCGCAAATAAATAAGTATTTTACTG
TTTTCGTAACAGTTTTGTAATAAAAAAACCTATAAATATTCCGGATTATTCATACCGTCCCACCATCGGG
CGCGGATCCATGGCTCCTACCTTCCAGACCGCTCTGTTCTTCACCATCATCTCCCTGTCCTTCGCTATGG
CCCCGAACGCAAAGCAAGTCCGCTGGTGTGCTATCAGCGACCTGGAGCAGAAGAAATGCAACGATCTGGT
TGGTAGCTGCAACGTGCCGGACATCACCCTGGTGTGCGTTCTGCGTAGCAGCACCGAAGATTGCATGACC
GCGATCAAGGACGGTCAGGCGGATGCTATGTTCCTGGACAGCGGCGAGGTGTACGAAGCGAGCAAAGATC
CGTACAACCTGAAGCCGATCATCGCTGAACCGTACAGCAGCAACCGTGACCTGCAGAAGTGCCTGAAAGA
GCGTCAGCAGGCGCTGGCTAAGAAAATGATCGGTCACTACATCCCGCAGTGCGATGAGAAAGGCAACTAC
CAACCGCAGCAGTGCCACGGTAGCACCGGTCACTGCTGGTGCGTTAACGCGATGGGTGAAAAGATCAGCG
GTACCAACACCCCGCCGGGTCAGACCCGTGCTACCTGCGAGCGTCACGAACTGCCGAAGTGCCTGAAAGA
ACGTCAGGTGGCGCTGGGTGGCGACGAGAAAGTTCTGGGTCGTTTCGTGCCGCAGTGCGATGAAAAGGGC
AACTACGAGCCGCAGCAGTTCCACGGTAGCACCGGCTACTCCTGGTGTGTTAACGCGATCGGCGAGGAAA
TCGCTGGCACCAAAACCCCGCCGGGCAAGATCCCGGCTACCTGCCAGAAGCACGACCTGGTGACCACCTG
CCACTACGCGGTTGCTATGGTGAAGAAAAGCAGCGCGTTCCAGTTCAACCAGCTGAAGGGCAAACGTAGC
TGCCACAGCGGTGTTAGCAAAACCGACGGCTGGAAGGCGCTGGTGACCGTTCTGGTGGAAAAGAAACTGC
TGAGCTGGGATGGTCCGGCGAAAGAGAGCATCCAGCGTGCTATGAGCAAGTTCTTCAGCGTGAGCTGCAT
TCCGGGTGCTACCCAGACCAACCTGTGCAAGCAGTGCAAAGGCGAGGAAGGCAAGAACTGCAAAAACAGC
CACGACGAACCGTACTACGGTAACTACGGCGCGTTCCGTTGCCTGAAGGAAGACATGGGTGACGTTGCGT
TCCTGCGTAGCACCGCTCTGAGCGACGAGCACAGCGAAGTGTACGAGCTGCTGTGCCCGGATAACACCCG
TAAGCCGCTGAACAAGTACAAAGAGTGCAACCTGGGTACCGTTCCGGCTGGCACCGTGGTTACCCGTAAG
ATCAGCGACAAAACCGAAGACATCAACAACTTCCTGATGGAGGCGCAGAAGCGTCAGTGCAAACTGTTCA
GCAGCGCTCACGGCAAGGACCTGATGTTCGACGATAGCACCCTGCAGCTGGCTCTGCTGAGCAGCGAGGT
TGATGCTTTCCTGTACCTGGGTGTGAAACTGTTCCACGCGATGAAGGCTCTGACCGGCGACGCTCACCTG
CCGAGCAAGAACAAAGTGCGTTGGTGCACCATCAACAAGCTGGAAAAGATGAAATGCGACGATTGGAGCG
CGGTTAGCGGTGGCGCGATCGCTTGCACCGAGGCTAGCTGCCCGAAGGGCTGCGTGAAACAGATCCTGAA
GGGCGAAGCGGACGCTGTTAAGCTGGAAGTGCAGTACATGTACGAGGCGCTGATGTGCGGTCTGCTGCCG
GCTGTTGAGGAATACCACAACAAAGACGATTTCGGTCCGTGCAAGACCCCAGGTAGCCCGTACACCGACG
CCGGCACCCTGCGTGCGGTTGCTCTGGTGAAGAAAAGCAACAAAGACATCAACTGGAACAACATCAAGGG
CAAGAAGAGCTGCCACACCGGTGTGGGCGACATCGCTGGCTGGGTTATCCCGGTGAGCCTGATCCGTCGT
CAGAACGATAACAGCGACATCGATAGCTTCTTCGGCGAGAGCTGCGCGCCGGGCAGCGACACCAAAAGCA
ACCTGTGCAAGCTGTGCATCGGTGACCCGAAGAACAGCGCGGCTAACACCAAATGCAGCCTGAGCGACAA
GGAAGCGTACTACGGTAACCAGGGCGCTTTCCGTTGCCTGGTGGAGAAAGGTGACGTTGCTTTCGTGCCG
CACACCGTGGTTTTCGAAAACACCGATGGCAAGAACCCGGCGGTTTGGGCTAAGAACCTGAAAAGCGAAG
ACTTCGAGCTGCTGTGCCTGGATGGTAGCCGTGCGCCGGTGAGCAACTACAAGAGCTGCAAACTGAGCGG
TATCCCGCCGCCGGCTATCGTTACCCGTGAGGAAAGCATCAGCGACGTGGTTCGTATCGTGGCTAACCAG
CAGAGCCTGTACGGTCGTAAAGGCTTCGAGAAGGATATGTTCCAGCTGTTCAGCAGCAACAAGGGTAACA
ACCTGCTGTTCAACGACAACACCCAGTGCCTGATCACCTTCGATCGTCAGCCGAAAGACATCATGGAAGA
TTACTTCGGCAAGCCGTACTACACCACCGTGTACGGCGCGTCCCGCTCCGCTATGTCCTCCGAACTGATT
TCCGCCTGTACCATTAAACACTGCTCGAATTCTTTGGAAGTTTTGTTTCAAGGTCCAACTGCTGCCGCCG
CTGTGAGCAAGGGCGAGGAGCTGTTCACCGGGGTGGTGCCCATCCTGGTCGAGCTGGACGGCGACGTAAA
CGGCCACAAGTTCAGCGTGTCCGGCGAGGGCGAGGGCGATGCCACCTACGGCAAGCTGACCCTGAAGTTC
ATCTGCACCACCGGCAAGCTGCCCGTGCCCTGGCCCACCCTCGTGACCACCCTGACCTACGGCGTGCAGT
GCTTCAGCCGCTACCCCGACCACATGAAGCAGCACGACTTCTTCAAGTCCGCCATGCCCGAAGGCTACGT
CCAGGAGCGCACCATCTTCTTCAAGGACGACGGCAACTACAAGACCCGCGCCGAGGTGAAGTTCGAGGGC
GACACCCTGGTGAACCGCATCGAGCTGAAGGGCATCGACTTCAAGGAGGACGGCAACATCCTGGGGCACA
AGCTGGAGTACAACTACAACAGCCACAACGTCTATATCATGGCCGACAAGCAGAAGAACGGCATCAAGGT
GAACTTCAAGATCCGCCACAACATCGAGGACGGCAGCGTGCAGCTCGCCGACCACTACCAGCAGAACACC
CCCATCGGCGACGGCCCCGTGCTGCTGCCCGACAACCACTACCTGAGCACCCAGTCCAAGCTGAGCAAAG
ACCCCAACGAGAAGCGCGATCACATGGTCCTGCTGGAGTTCGTGACCGCCGCCGGGATCACTCTCGGCAT
GGACGAGCTGTACAAGTCCGGAGGTGGTCACCATCACCATCACCACCATCACCATCACTAATAGAAGCTT
GTCGAGAAGTACTAGAGGATCATAATCAGCCATACCACATTTGTAGAGGTTTTACTTGCTTTAAAAAACC
TCCCACACCTCCCCCTGAACCTGAAACATAAAATGAATGCAATTGTTGTTGTTAACTTGTTTATTGCAGC
TTATAATGGTTACAAATAAAGCAATAGCATCACAAATTTCACAAATAAAGCATTTTTTTCACTGCATTCT
AGTTGTGGTTTGTCCAAACTCATCAATGTATCTTATCATGTCTGGATCTGATCACTGCTTGAGCCTAGGA
GATCCGAACCAGATAAGTGAAATCTAGTTCCAAACTATTTTGTCATTTTTAATTTTCGTATTAGCTTACG
ACGCTACACCCAGTTCCCATCTATTTTGTCACTCTTCCCTAAATAATCCTTAAAAACTCCATTTCCACCC
CTCCCAGTTCCCAACTATTTTGTCCGCCCACAGCGGGGCATTTTTCTTCCTGTTATGTTTTTAATCAAAC
ATCCTGCCAACTCCATGTGACAAACCGTCATCTTCGGCTACTTTTTCTCTGTCACAGAATGAAAATTTTT
CTGTCATCTCTTCGTTATTAATGTTTGTAATTGACTGAATATCAACGCTTATTTGCAGCCTGAATGGCGA
ATGGG
[124 nt withheld, positions 4276-4399]
C
[91 nt withheld, positions 4401-4491]
A
[49 nt withheld, positions 4493-4541]
CCTTTGACGTTGGAGTCCACGTTCTT
[37 nt withheld, positions 4568-4604]
ACCCTATCTCGGTCTATTCTTTTGATTTATAAGGGATTTTGCCGATTTCGGCCTATTGGTTAAAAAATGA
GCTGATTTAACAAAAATTTAACGCGAATTTTAACAAAATATTAACGCTTACAATTTAGGTGGCACTTTTC
GGGGAAATGTGCGCGGAACCCCTATTTGTTTATTTTTCTAAATACATTCAAATATGTATCCGCTCATGAG
ACAATAACCCTGATAAATGCTTCAATAATATTGAAAAAGGAAGAGTATGAGTATTCAACATTTCCGTGTC
GCCCTTATTCCCTTTTTTGCGGCATTTTGCCTTCCTGTTTTTGCTCACCCAGAAACGCTGGTGAAAGTAA
AAGATGCTGAAGATCAGTTGGGTGCACGAGTGGGTTACATCGAACTGGATCTCAACAGCGGTAAGATCCT
TGAGAGTTTTCGCCCCGAAGAACGTTTTCCAATGATGAGCACTTTTAAAGTTCTGCTATGTGGCGCGGTA
TTATCCCGTATTGACGCCGGGCAAGAGCAACTCGGTCGCCGCATACACTATTCTCAGAATGACTTGGTTG
AGTACTCACCAGTCACAGAAAAGCATCTTACGGATGGCATGACAGTAAGAGAATTATGCAGTGCTGCCAT
AACCATGAGTGATAACACTGCGGCCAACTTACTTCTGACAACGATCGGAGGACCGAAGGAGCTAACCGCT
TTTTTGCACAACATGGGGGATCATGTAACTCGCCTTGATCGTTGGGAACCGGAGCTGAATGAAGCCATAC
CAAACGACGAGCGTGACACCACGATGCCTGTAGCAATGGCAACAACGTTGCGCAAACTATTAACTGGCGA
ACTACTTACTCTAGCTTCCCGGCAACAATTAATAGACTGGATGGAGGCGGATAAAGTTGCAGGACCACTT
CTGCGCTCGGCCCTTCCGGCTGGCTGGTTTATTGCTGATAAATCTGGAGCCGGTGAGCGTGGGTCTCGCG
GTATCATTGCAGCACTGGGGCCAGATGGTAAGCCCTCCCGTATCGTAGTTATCTACACGACGGGGAGTCA
GGCAACTATGGATGAACGAAATAGACAGATCGCTGAGATAGGTGCCTCACTGATTAAGCATTGGTAACTG
TCAGACCAAGTTTACTCATATATACTTTAGATTGATTTAAAACTTCATTTTTAATTTAAAAGGATCTAGG
TGAAGATCCTTTTTGATAATCTCATGACCAAAATCCCTTAACGTGAGTTTTCGTTCCACTGAGCGTCAGA
CCCCGTAGAAAAGATCAAAGGATCTTCTTGAGATCCTTTTTTTCTGCGCGTAATCTGCTGCTTGCAAACA
AAAAAACCACCGCTACCAGCGGTGGTTTGTTTGCCGGATCAAGAGCTACCAACTCTTTTTCCGAAGGTAA
CTGGCTTCAGCAGAGCGCAGATACCAAATACTGTTCTTCTAGTGTAGCCGTAGTTAGGCCACCACTTCAA
GAACTCTGTAGCACCGCCTACATACCTCGCTCTGCTAATCCTGTTACCAGTGGCTGCTGCCAGTGGCGAT
AAGTCGTGTCTTACCGGGTTGGACTCAAGACGATAGTTACCGGATAAGGCGCAGCGGTCGGGCTGAACGG
GGGGTTCGTGCACACAGCCCAGCTTGGAGCGAACGACCTACACCGAACTGAGATACCTACAGCGTGAGCT
ATGAGAAAGCGCCACGCTTCCCGAAGGGAGAAAGGCGGACAGGTATCCGGTAAGCGGCAGGGTCGGAACA
GGAGAGCGCACGAGGGAGCTTCCAGGGGGAAACGCCTGGTATCTTTATAGTCCTGTCGGGTTTCGCCACC
TCTGACTTGAGCGTCGATTTTTGTGATGCTCGTCAGGGGGGCGGAGCCTATGGAAAAACGCCAGCAACGC
GGCCTTTTTACGGTTCCTGGCCTTTTGCTGGCCTTTTGCTCACATGTTCTTTCCTGCGTTATCCCCTGAT
TCTGTGGATAACCGTATTACCGCCTTTGAGTGAGCTGATACCGCTCGCCGCAGCCGAACGACCGAGCGCA
GCGAGTCAGTGAGCGAGGAAGCGGAAGAGCGCCTGATGCGGTATTTTCTCCTTACGCATCTGTGCGGTAT
TTCACACCGCATAGACCAGCCGCGTAACCTGGCAAAATCGGTTACGGTTGAGTAATAAATGGATGCCCTG
CGTAAGCGGGTGTGGGCGGACAATAAAGTCTTAAACTGAACAAAATAGATCTAAACTATGACAATAAAGT
CTTAAACTAGACAGAATAGTTGTAAACTGAAATCAGTCCAGTTATGCTGTGAAAAAGCATACTGGACTTT
TGTTATGGCTAAAGCAAACTCTTCATTTTCTGAAGTGCAAATTGCCCGTCGTATTAAAGAGGGGCGTGGC
CAAGGGCATGGTAAAGACTATATTCGCGGCGTTGTGACAATTTACCGAACAACTCCGCGGCCGGGAAGCC
GATCTCGGCTTGAACGAATTGTTAGGTGGCGGTACTTGGGTCGATATCAAAGTGCATCACTTCTTCCCGT
ATGCCCAACTTTGTATAGAGAGCCACTGCGGGATCGTCACCGTAATCTGCTTGCACGTAGATCACATAAG
CACCAAGCGCGTTGGCCTCATGCTTGAGGAGATTGATGAGCGCGGTGGCAATGCCCTGCCTCCGGTGCTC
GCCGGAGACTGCGAGATCATAGATATAGATCTCACTACGCGGCTGCTCAAACTTGGGCAGAACGTAAGCC
GCGAGAGCGCCAACAACCGCTTCTTGGTCGAAGGCAGCAAGCGCGATGAATGTCTTACTACGGAGCAAGT
TCCCGAGGTAATCGGAGTCCGGCTGATGTTGGGAGTAGGTGGCTACGTCTCCGAACTCACGACCGAAAAG
ATCAAGAGCAGCCCGCATGGATTTGACTTGGTCAGGGCCGAGCCTACATGTGCGAATGATGCCCATACTT
GAGCCACCTAACTTTGTTTTAGGGCGACTGCCCTGCTGCGTAACATCGTTGCTGCTCCATAACATCAAAC
ATCGACCCACGGCGTAACGCGCTTGCTGCTTGGATGCCCGAGGCATAGACTGTACAAAAAAACAGTCATA
ACAAGCCATGAAAACCGCCACTGCGCCGTTACCACCGCTGCGTTCGGTCAAGGTTCTGGACCAGTTGCGT
GAGCGCATACGCTACTTGCATTACAGTTTACGAACCGAACAGGCTTATGTCAACTGGGTTCGTGCCTTCA
TCCGTTTCCACGGTGTGCGTCACCCGGCAACCTTGGGCAGCAGCGAAGTCGAGGCATTTCTGTCCTGGCT
GGCGAACGAGCGCAAGGTTTCGGTCTCCACGCATCGTCAGGCATTGGCGGCCTTGCTGTTCTTCTACGGC
AAGGTGCTGTGCACGGATCTGCCCTGGCTTCAGGAGATC
